>Addgene plasmid #108747 | pBW2156_pCAG-PV1-FlpO-N27-L1-GID1-NLS-BGHpA | depositor full sequence | sequence record 205028 | Full Sequence
CCCAAGCTTGGCGTAATCATGGTCATAGCTGTTTCCTGTGTGAAATTGTTATCCGCTCACAATTCCACAC
AACATACGAGCCGGAAGCATAAAGTGTAAAGCCTGGGGTGCCTAATGAGTGAGCTAACTCACATTAATTG
CGTTGCGCTCACTGCCCGCTTTCCAGTCGGGAAACCTGTCGTGCCAGCGGATCCGCATCTCAATTAGTCA
GCAACCATAGTCCCGCCCCTAACTCCGCCCAGTTCCGCCCATTCTCCGCCCCATGGCTGACTAATTTTTT
TTATTTATGCAGAGGCCGAGGCCGCCTCGGCCTCTGAGCTATTCCAGAAGTAGTGAGGAGGCTTTTTTGG
AGGCCTAGGCTTTTGCAAAAAGCTAACTTGTTTATTGCAGCTTATAATGGTTACAAATAAAGCAATAGCA
TCACAAATTTCACAAATAAAGCATTTTTTTCACTGCATTCTAGTTGTGGTTTGTCCAAACTCATCAATGT
ATCTTATCATGTCTGGATCCGCTGCATTAATGAATCGGCCAACGCGCGGGGAGAGGCGGTTTGCGTATTG
GGCGCTCTTCCGCTTCCTCGCTCACTGACTCGCTGCGCTCGGTCGTTCGGCTGCGGCGAGCGGTATCAGC
TCACTCAAAGGCGGTAATACGGTTATCCACAGAATCAGGGGATAACGCAGGAAAGAACATGTGAGCAAAA
GGCCAGCAAAAGGCCAGGAACCGTAAAAAGGCCGCGTTGCTGGCGTTTTTCCATAGGCTCCGCCCCCCTG
ACGAGCATCACAAAAATCGACGCTCAAGTCAGAGGTGGCGAAACCCGACAGGACTATAAAGATACCAGGC
GTTTCCCCCTGGAAGCTCCCTCGTGCGCTCTCCTGTTCCGACCCTGCCGCTTACCGGATACCTGTCCGCC
TTTCTCCCTTCGGGAAGCGTGGCGCTTTCTCATAGCTCACGCTGTAGGTATCTCAGTTCGGTGTAGGTCG
TTCGCTCCAAGCTGGGCTGTGTGCACGAACCCCCCGTTCAGCCCGACCGCTGCGCCTTATCCGGTAACTA
TCGTCTTGAGTCCAACCCGGTAAGACACGACTTATCGCCACTGGCAGCAGCCACTGGTAACAGGATTAGC
AGAGCGAGGTATGTAGGCGGTGCTACAGAGTTCTTGAAGTGGTGGCCTAACTACGGCTACACTAGAAGAA
CAGTATTTGGTATCTGCGCTCTGCTGAAGCCAGTTACCTTCGGAAAAAGAGTTGGTAGCTCTTGATCCGG
CAAACAAACCACCGCTGGTAGCGGTGGTTTTTTTGTTTGCAAGCAGCAGATTACGCGCAGAAAAAAAGGA
TCTCAAGAAGATCCTTTGATCTTTTCTACGGGGTCTGACGCTCAGTGGAACGAAAACTCACGTTAAGGGA
TTTTGGTCATGAGATTATCAAAAAGGATCTTCACCTAGATCCTTTTAAATTAAAAATGAAGTTTTAAATC
AATCTAAAGTATATATGAGTAAACTTGGTCTGACAGTTACCAATGCTTAATCAGTGAGGCACCTATCTCA
GCGATCTGTCTATTTCGTTCATCCATAGTTGCCTGACTCCCCGTCGTGTAGATAACTACGATACGGGAGG
GCTTACCATCTGGCCCCAGTGCTGCAATGATACCGCGAGACCCACGCTCACCGGCTCCAGATTTATCAGC
AATAAACCAGCCAGCCGGAAGGGCCGAGCGCAGAAGTGGTCCTGCAACTTTATCCGCCTCCATCCAGTCT
ATTAATTGTTGCCGGGAAGCTAGAGTAAGTAGTTCGCCAGTTAATAGTTTGCGCAACGTTGTTGCCATTG
CTACAGGCATCGTGGTGTCACGCTCGTCGTTTGGTATGGCTTCATTCAGCTCCGGTTCCCAACGATCAAG
GCGAGTTACATGATCCCCCATGTTGTGCAAAAAAGCGGTTAGCTCCTTCGGTCCTCCGATCGTTGTCAGA
AGTAAGTTGGCCGCAGTGTTATCACTCATGGTTATGGCAGCACTGCATAATTCTCTTACTGTCATGCCAT
CCGTAAGATGCTTTTCTGTGACTGGTGAGTACTCAACCAAGTCATTCTGAGAATAGTGTATGCGGCGACC
GAGTTGCTCTTGCCCGGCGTCAATACGGGATAATACCGCGCCACATAGCAGAACTTTAAAAGTGCTCATC
ATTGGAAAACGTTCTTCGGGGCGAAAACTCTCAAGGATCTTACCGCTGTTGAGATCCAGTTCGATGTAAC
CCACTCGTGCACCCAACTGATCTTCAGCATCTTTTACTTTCACCAGCGTTTCTGGGTGAGCAAAAACAGG
AAGGCAAAATGCCGCAAAAAAGGGAATAAGGGCGACACGGAAATGTTGAATACTCATACTCTTCCTTTTT
CAATATTATTGAAGCATTTATCAGGGTTATTGTCTCATGAGCGGATACATATTTGAATGTATTTAGAAAA
ATAAACAAATAGGGGTTCCGCGCACATTTCCCCGAAAAGTGCCACCTGGGTCGACATTGATTATTGACTA
GTTATTAATAGTAATCAATTACGGGGTCATTAGTTCATAGCCCATATATGGAGTTCCGCGTTACATAACT
TACGGTAAATGGCCCGCCTGGCTGACCGCCCAACGACCCCCGCCCATTGACGTCAATAATGACGTATGTT
CCCATAGTAACGCCAATAGGGACTTTCCATTGACGTCAATGGGTGGAGTATTTACGGTAAACTGCCCACT
TGGCAGTACATCAAGTGTATCATATGCCAAGTACGCCCCCTATTGACGTCAATGACGGTAAATGGCCCGC
CTGGCATTATGCCCAGTACATGACCTTATGGGACTTTCCTACTTGGCAGTACATCTACGTATTAGTCATC
GCTATTACCATGGTCGAGGTGAGCCCCACGTTCTGCTTCACTCTCCCCATCTCCCCCCCCTCCCCACCCC
CAATTTTGTATTTATTTATTTTTTAATTATTTTGTGCAGCGATGGGGGCGGGGGGGGGGGGGGCGCGCGC
CAGGCGGGGCGGGGCGGGGCGAGGGGCGGGGCGGGGCGAGGCGGAAAGGTGCGGCGGCAGCCAATCAGAG
CGGCGCGCTCCGAAAGTTTCCTTTTATGGCGAGGCGGCGGCGGCGGCGGCCCTATAAAAAGCGAAGCGCG
CGGCGGGCGGGAGTCGCTGCGTTGCCTTCGCCCCGTGCCCCGCTCCGCGCCGCCTCGCGCCGCCCGCCCC
GGCTCTGACTGACCGCGTTACTCCCACAGGTGAGCGGGCGGGACGGCCCTTCTCCTCCGGGCTGTAATTA
GCGCTTGGTTTAATGACGGCTCGTTTCTTTTCTGTGGCTGCGTGAAAGCCTTAAAGGGCTCCGGGAGGGC
CCTTTGTGCGGGGGGGAGCGGCTCGGGGGGTGCGTGCGTGTGTGTGTGCGTGGGGAGCGCCGCGTGCGGC
TCCGCGCTGCCCGGCGGCTGTGAGCGCTGCGGGCGCGGCGCGGGGCTTTGTGCGCTCCGCAGTGTGCGCG
AGGGGAGCGCGGCCGGGGGCGGTGCCCCGCGGTGCGGGGGGGGCTGCGAGGGGAACAAAGGCTGCGTGCG
GGGTGTGTGCGTGGGGGGGTGAGCAGGGGGTGTGGGCGCGGCGGTCGGGCTGTAACCCCCCCCTGCACCC
CCCTCCCCGAGTTGCTGAGCACGGCCCGGCTTCGGGTGCGGGGCTCCGTACGGGGCGTGGCGCGGGGCTC
GCCGTGCCGGGCGGGGGGTGGCGGCAGGTGGGGGTGCCGGGCGGGGCGGGGCCGCCTCGGGCCGGGGAGG
GCTCGGGGGAGGGGCGCGGCGGCCCCCGGAGCGCCGGCGGCTGTCGAGGCGCGGCGAGCCGCAGCCATTG
CCTTTTATGGTAATCGTGCGAGAGGGCGCAGGGACTTCCTTTGTCCCAAATCTGTGCGGAGCCGAAATCT
GGGAGGCGCCGCCGCACCCCCTCTAGCGGGCGCGGGGCGAAGCGGTGCGGCGCCGGCAGGAAGGAAATGG
GCGGGGAGGGCCTTCGTGCGTCGCCGCGCCGCCGTCCCCTTCTCCCTCTCCAGCCTCGGGGCTGTCCGCG
GGGGGACGGCTGCCTTCGGGGGGGACGGGGCAGGGCGGGGTTCGGCTTCTGGCGTGTGACCGGCGGCTCT
AGAGCCTCTGCTAACCATGTTCATGCCTTCTTCTTTTTCCTACAGCTCCTGGGCAACGTGCTGGTTATTG
TGCTGTCTCATCATTTTGGCAAAGAATTGATTAATTCGAGCGAAGGCGCGCCCATTACTCGCATCCATTC
TCAGGCTGTCTCGTCTCGTCTCGCACGCGTGCCGCCACCATGAGCCAGTTCGACATCCTGTGCAAGACCC
CCCCCAAGGTGCTGGTGCGGCAGTTCGTGGAGAGATTCGAGAGGCCCAGCTCCGGAGGGTCTGGCTCCGG
ATCAAGTGGTGGCAGCGGTACCATGGCCGCCAGCGACGAAGTGAACCTGATCGAGAGCAGAACCGTGGTG
CCCCTGAACACCTGGGTGCTGATCTCCAACTTCAAGGTGGCCTACAACATCCTGCGGAGGCCCGACGGCA
CCTTCAACAGACACCTGGCCGAGTACCTGGACCGGAAAGTGACCGCCAACGCCAACCCTGTGGACGGCGT
GTTCAGCTTCGACGTGCTGATCGACCGGCGGATCAACCTGCTGAGCCGGGTGTACAGACCCGCCTACGCC
GATCAGGAACAGCCCCCCTCTATCCTGGATCTGGAAAAGCCCGTGGATGGCGACATCGTGCCCGTGATCC
TGTTCTTCCACGGCGGCAGCTTTGCCCACAGCAGCGCCAATAGCGCCATCTACGACACCCTGTGCAGACG
GCTCGTGGGCCTGTGCAAATGCGTGGTGGTGTCCGTGAACTACCGCAGAGCCCCCGAGAACCCTTACCCC
TGCGCCTACGATGATGGCTGGATCGCCCTGAACTGGGTCAACAGCAGAAGCTGGCTGAAGTCCAAGAAAG
ACAGCAAGGTGCACATCTTTCTGGCCGGCGATAGCAGCGGCGGCAATATCGCCCATAACGTGGCCCTGAG
AGCCGGCGAGTCTGGCATCGATGTGCTGGGCAATATCCTGCTGAACCCCATGTTCGGCGGCAACGAGCGG
ACCGAGAGCGAGAAGTCTCTGGACGGCAAGTACTTCGTGACCGTGCGGGACCGGGACTGGTACTGGAAGG
CCTTTCTGCCCGAGGGCGAGGACAGAGAGCACCCCGCCTGCAATCCCTTCAGCCCCAGAGGCAAAAGCCT
GGAAGGCGTGTCCTTCCCAAAGTCCCTGGTGGTGGTGGCCGGCCTGGACCTGATCAGAGATTGGCAGCTG
GCCTATGCCGAGGGCCTGAAGAAAGCCGGCCAGGAAGTGAAGCTGATGCACCTGGAAAAGGCCACCGTGG
GCTTCTACCTGCTGCCCAACAACAACCACTTCCACAACGTGATGGACGAGATCAGCGCCTTCGTGAACGC
CGAGTGCCCCAAGAAAAAGCGGAAGGTGTGAGAATTCCTGTGCCTTCTAGTTGCCAGCCATCTGTTGTTT
GCCCCTCCCCCGTGCCTTCCTTGACCCTGGAAGGTGCCACTCCCACTGTCCTTTCCTAATAAAATGAGGA
AATTGCATCGCATTGTCTGAGTAGGTGTCATTCTATTCTGGGGGGTGGGGTGGGGCAGGACAGCAAGGGG
GAGGATTGGGAAGACAATAGCAGGCATGCTGGGGATGCGGTGGGCTCTATGGCTTCTGAGGCGGAAAGAA
CCAGCTGGGGCTCTAGGGGGTATCCCCACGCGCCCTGTAGCGTGTACCGCTGGGAGTTCGTAGACGGAAA
CAAACGCAGAATCCAAGCGCGGCCGCCCAGGATACATAGATTACCACAACTCCGAGCCCTTCCACCGCTA
GCGCACTCCTCAGGTGCAGGCTGCCTATCAGAAGGTGGTGGCTGGTGTGGCCAATGCCCTGGCTCACAAA
TACCACTGAGATCTTTTTCCCTCTGCCAAAAATTATGGGGACATCATGAAGCCCCTTGAGCATCTGACTT
CTGGCTAATAAAGGAAATTTATTTTCATTGCAATAGTGTGTTGGAATTTTTTGTGTCTCTCACTCGGAAG
GACATATGGGAGGGCAAATCATTTAAAACATCAGAATGAGTATTTGGTTTAGAGTTTGGCAACATATGCC
CATATGCTGGCTGCCATGAACAAAGGTTGGCTATAAAGAGGTCATCAGTATATGAAACAGCCCCCTGCTG
TCCATTCCTTATTCCATAGAAAAGCCTTGACTTGAGGTTAGATTTTTTTTATATTTTGTTTTGTGTTATT
TTTTTCTTTAACATCCCTAAAATTTTCCTTACATGTTTTACTAGCCAGATTTTTCCTCCTCTCCTGACTA
CTCCCAGTCATAGCTGTCCCTCTTCTCTTATGGAGATCCCTCGACCTGCAG
Features (pLannotate 1.2.2; 20 found; start..end, strand, type, name):
     46..62      -  protein_bind   lac operator: The lac repressor binds to the lac operator to inhibit transcription in E. coli. This inhibition can be relieved by adding lactose or isopropyl-β-D-thiogalactopyranoside (IPTG). lac repressor encoded by lacI
     70..100     -  promoter       lac promoter: promoter for the E. coli lac operon
    115..136     -  protein_bind   CAP binding site: CAP binding activates transcription in the presence of cAMP. E. coli catabolite activator protein
    149..188     -  CDS            lacI (fragment): lac repressor; lacI; The lac repressor binds to the lac operator to inhibit transcription in E. coli. This inhibition can be relieved by adding lactose or isopropyl-β-D-thiogalactopyranoside (IPTG).
    195..217     +  promoter       SV40 promoter (fragment): SV40 enhancer and early promoter
    221..355     +  rep_origin     SV40 ori: SV40 origin of replication
    375..509     +  polyA_signal   SV40 poly(A) signal: SV40 polyadenylation signal
    511..565     -  CDS            lacI (fragment): lac repressor; lacI; The lac repressor binds to the lac operator to inhibit transcription in E. coli. This inhibition can be relieved by adding lactose or isopropyl-β-D-thiogalactopyranoside (IPTG).
    748..1336    -  rep_origin     ori: high-copy-number ColE1/pMB1/pBR322/pUC origin of replication
   1507..2367    -  CDS            AmpR: β-lactamase; bla; confers resistance to ampicillin, carbenicillin, and related antibiotics
   2368..2472    -  promoter       AmpR promoter: bla
   2503..2882    +  enhancer       CMV enhancer: human cytomegalovirus immediate early enhancer
   2884..3159    +  promoter       chicken β-actin promoter: No description available
   3160..4175    +  intron         chimeric intron: chimera between introns from chicken β-actin and rabbit β-globin
   4310..4390    +  CDS            FLPo (fragment): nuclear-targeted site-specific recombinase FLPo is a mouse codon-optimized fusion between the SV40 nuclear localization signal and a thermostable version of the Saccharomyces cerevisiae site-specific recombinase FLP. Recombination occurs at FRT sequences.
   4433..5467    +  CDS            GID1A: GID1A_ARATH - Also known as CXE10, GID1L1. Experimental evidence at protein level: Swiss-Prot protein existence level 1. Functions as soluble gibberellin (GA) receptor. GA is an essential hormone that regulates growth and development in plants. Binds with high affinity the biologically active gibberellin GA4, but has no affinity for the biologically inactive GAs. In response to GA, interacts with specific DELLA proteins, known as repressors of GA- induced growth, and targets them for degradation via proteasome. Seems to be required for GA signaling that controls root growth, seed germination,
   5498..5722    +  polyA_signal   bGH poly(A) signal: bovine growth hormone polyadenylation signal
   5726..5747    +  promoter       SV40 promoter (fragment): SV40 enhancer and early promoter
   5885..5956    +  CDS            HBB (fragment): HBB_PONPY - Experimental evidence at transcript level: Swiss-Prot protein existence level 2. Involved in oxygen transport from the lung to the various peripheral tissues. From Pongo pygmaeus (Bornean orangutan).
   6027..6082    +  polyA_signal   β-globin poly(A) signal: rabbit β-globin polyadenylation signal (Gil and Proudfoot, 1987)
