[The description below was written by a language model from this plasmid's Addgene catalogue record and pLannotate feature annotations shown in this document.]
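Description:
pBW2156_pCAG-PV1-FlpO-N27-L1-GID1-NLS-BGHpA is a 6.4 kb mammalian expression plasmid built on the pCAGGS backbone that encodes one half of a split, chemically inducible Flp recombinase. It is propagated in E. coli as a high-copy plasmid through a ColE1/pUC-type origin and selected with ampicillin via the β-lactamase gene. The backbone also carries an SV40 origin and SV40 poly(A) signal, together with residual lac promoter/operator and lacI fragments that play no role in the payload.

Expression is driven by the CAG promoter, annotated here as its three parts: CMV immediate-early enhancer, chicken β-actin promoter and a chimeric β-actin/β-globin intron, which together give strong constitutive transcription in mammalian cells. The open reading frame begins with a short fragment of codon-optimised FlpO covering the N-terminus through amino acid 27, joined by a linker (L1 in the name) to Arabidopsis GID1A, the soluble gibberellin receptor, and ends with a C-terminal nuclear localisation signal. A bovine growth hormone poly(A) signal terminates the transcript; the β-globin fragment and rabbit β-globin poly(A) further downstream appear to be leftovers of the original pCAGGS cassette. The record does not define the "PV1" element.

GID1 serves as a chemically induced dimerisation domain: in the presence of gibberellin it binds a DELLA-family partner. The 27-residue Flp fragment is not expected to be active on its own, so this plasmid is presumably co-delivered with a companion construct carrying the remaining Flp portion fused to the matching dimerisation partner, which this record does not describe. Adding the ligand would then reconstitute recombinase activity at FRT sites, giving drug-controlled genetic switching for synthetic biology applications in mammalian cells.
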