Addgene plasmid #108747: pBW2156_pCAG-PV1-FlpO-N27-L1-GID1-NLS-BGHpA
Purpose: Expresses N-terminus to aa27 of Flp recombinase fused to GID1 CID
Depositing lab: Wilson Wong. Depositing organization: Boston University Main Campus. Publication: High-performance chemical- and light-inducible recombinases in mammalian cells and mice. Weinberg BH, Cho JH, Agarwal Y, Pham NTH, Caraballo LD, Walkosz M, Ortega C, Trexler M, Tague N, Law B, Benman WKJ, Letendre J, Beal J, Wong WW. Nat Commun. 2019 Oct 24;10(1):4845. doi: 10.1038/s41467-019-12800-7. PubMed 31649244.
Backbone
  Vector backbone: pCAGGS
  Vector type: Mammalian Expression, Cre/Lox, Synthetic Biology
Growth in bacteria
  Bacterial resistance: Ampicillin, 100 μg/mL
  Growth temperature: 37°C
  Growth strain: NEB Stable
  Copy number: High Copy
Gene/Insert
  Gene/Insert name: Flp recombinase fragment N-terminus to aa27
  Species: Synthetic
  Promoter: pCAG
  Tag / fusion protein: GID1,NLS (C terminal on insert)
  Cloning method: Restriction Enzyme; 5′ cloning site MluI (not destroyed); 3′ cloning site BspEI (not destroyed)
Terms and licenses: Academic/Nonprofit Terms; Industry Terms: Not Available to Industry
Depositor comments: Please visit https://www.biorxiv.org/content/10.1101/747121v1 for bioRxiv preprint.
How to cite: pBW2156_pCAG-PV1-FlpO-N27-L1-GID1-NLS-BGHpA was a gift from Wilson Wong (Addgene plasmid # 108747 ; http://n2t.net/addgene:108747 ; RRID:Addgene_108747)
