>Addgene plasmid #108747 | pBW2156_pCAG-PV1-FlpO-N27-L1-GID1-NLS-BGHpA | addgene partial sequence | sequence record 216319 | Addgene Partial NGS Result
TGCACCCCCCTCCCCGAGTTGCTGAGCACGGCCCGGCTTCGGGTGCGGGGCTCCGTACGGGGCGTGGCGC
GGGGCTCGCCGTGCCGGGCGGGGGGTGGCGGCAGGTGGGGGTGCCGGGCGGGGCGGGGCCGCCTCGGGCC
GGGGAGGGCTCGGGGGAGGGGCGCGGCGGCCCCCGGAGCGCCGGCGGCTGTCGAGGCGCGGCGAGCCGCA
GCCATTGCCTTTTATGGTAATCGTGCGAGAGGGCGCAGGGACTTCCTTTGTCCCAAATCTGTGCGGAGCC
GAAATCTGGGAGGCGCCGCCGCACCCCCTCTAGCGGGCGCGGGGCGAAGCGGTGCGGCGCCGGCAGGAAG
GAAATGGGCGGGGAGGGCCTTCGTGCGTCGCCGCGCCGCCGTCCCCTTCTCCCTCTCCAGCCTCGGGGCT
GTCCGCGGGGGGACGGCTGCCTTCGGGGGGGACGGGGCAGGGCGGGGTTCGGCTTCTGGCGTGTGACCGG
CGGCTCTAGAGCCTCTGCTAACCATGTTCATGCCTTCTTCTTTTTCCTACAGCTCCTGGGCAACGTGCTG
GTTATTGTGCTGTCTCATCATTTTGGCAAAGAATTGATTAATTCGAGCGAAGGCGCGCCCATTACTCGCA
TCCATTCTCAGGCTGTCTCGTCTCGTCTCGCACGCGTGCCGCCACCATGAGCCAGTTCGACATCCTGTGC
AAGACCCCCCCCAAGGTGCTGGTGCGGCAGTTCGTGGAGAGATTCGAGAGGCCCAGCTCCGGAGGGTCTG
GCTCCGGATCAAGTGGTGGCAGCGGTACCATGGCCGCCAGCGACGAAGTGAACCTGATCGAGAGCAGAAC
CGTGGTGCCCCTGAACACCTGGGTGCTGATCTCCAACTTCAAGGTGGCCTACAACATCCTGCGGAGGCCC
GACGGCACCTTCAACAGACACCTGGCCGAGTACCTGGACCGGAAAGTGACCGCCAACGCCAACCCTGTGG
ACGGCGTGTTCAGCTTCGACGTGCTGATCGACCGGCGGATCAACCTGCTGAGCCGGGTGTACAGACCCGC
CTACGCCGATCAGGAACAGCCCCCCTCTATCCTGGATCTGGAAAAGCCCGTGGATGGCGACATCGTGCCC
GTGATCCTGTTCTTCCACGGCGGCAGCTTTGCCCACAGCAGCGCCAATAGCGCCATCTACGACACCCTGT
GCAGACGGCTCGTGGGCCTGTGCAAATGCGTGGTGGTGTCCGTGAACTACCGCAGAGCCCCCGAGAACCC
TTACCCCTGCGCCTACGATGATGGCTGGATCGCCCTGAACTGGGTCAACAGCAGAAGCTGGCTGAAGTCC
AAGAAAGACAGCAAGGTGCACATCTTTCTGGCCGGCGATAGCAGCGGCGGCAATATCGCCCATAACGTGG
CCCTGAGAGCCGGCGAGTCTGGCATCGATGTGCTGGGCAATATCCTGCTGAACCCCATGTTCGGCGGCAA
CGAGCGGACCGAGAGCGAGAAGTCTCTGGACGGCAAGTACTTCGTGACCGTGCGGGACCGGGACTGGTAC
TGGAAGGCCTTTCTGCCCGAGGGCGAGGACAGAGAGCACCCCGCCTGCAATCCCTTCAGCCCCAGAGGCA
AAAGCCTGGAAGGCGTGTCCTTCCCAAAGTCCCTGGTGGTGGTGGCCGGCCTGGACCTGATCAGAGATTG
GCAGCTGGCCTATGCCGAGGGCCTGAAGAAAGCCGGCCAGGAAGTGAAGCTGATGCACCTGGAAAAGGCC
ACCGTGGGCTTCTACCTGCTGCCCAACAACAACCACTTCCACAACGTGATGGACGAGATCAGCGCCTTCG
TGAACGCCGAGTGCCCCAAGAAAAAGCGGAAGGTGTGAGAATTCCTGTGCCTTCTAGTTGCCAGCCATCT
GTTGTTTGCCCCTCCCCCGTGCCTTCCTTGACCCTGGAAGGTGCCACTCCCACTGTCCTTTCCTAATAAA
ATGAGGAAATTGCATCGCATTGTCTGAGTAGGTGTCATTCTATTCTGGGGGGTGGGGTGGGGCAGGACAG
CAAGGGGGAGGATTGGGAAGACAATAGCAGGCATGCTGGGGATGCGGTGGGCTCTATGGCTTCTGAGGCG
GAAAGAACCAGCTGGGGCTCTAGGGGGTATCCCCACGCGCCCTGTAGCGTGTACCGCTGGGAGTTCGTAG
ACGGAAACAAACGCAGAATCCAAGCGCGGCCGCCCAGGATACATAGATTACCACAACTCCGAGCCCTTCC
ACCGCTAGCGCACTCCTCAGGTGCAGGCTGCCTATCAGAAGGTGGTGGCTGGTGTGGCCAATGCCCTGGC
TCACAAATACCACTGAGATCTTTTTCCCTCTGCCAAAAATTATGGGGACATCATGAAGCCCCTTGAGCAT
CTGACTTCTGGCTAATAAAGGAAATTTATTTTCATTGCAATAGTGTGTTGGAATTTTTTGTGTCTCTCAC
TCGGAAGGACATATGGGAGGGCAAATCATTTAAAACATCAGAATGAGTATTTGGTTTAGAGTTTGGCAAC
ATATGCCCATATGCTGGCTGCCATGAACAAAGGTTGGCTATAAAGAGGTCATCAGTATATGAAACAGCCC
CCTGCTGTCCATTCCTTATTCCATAGAAAAGCCTTGACTTGAGGTTAGATTTTTTTTATATTTTGTTTTG
TGTTATTTTTTTCTTTAACATCCCTAAAATTTTCCTTACATGTTTTACTAGCCAGATTTTTCCTCCTCTC
CTGACTACTCCCAGTCATAGCTGTCCCTCTTCTCTTATGGAGATCCCTCGACCTGCAGCCCAAGCTTGGC
GTAATCATGGTCATAGCTGTTTCCTGTGTGAAATTGTTATCCGCTCACAATTCCACACAACATACGAGCC
GGAAGCATAAAGTGTAAAGCCTGGGGTGCCTAATGAGTGAGCTAACTCACATTAATTGCGTTGCGCTCAC
TGCCCGCTTTCCAGTCGGGAAACCTGTCGTGCCAGCGGATCCGCATCTCAATTAGTCAGCAACCATAGTC
CCGCCCCTAACTCCGCCCAGTTCCGCCCATTCTCCGCCCCATGGCTGACTAATTTTTTTTATTTATGCAG
AGGCCGAGGCCGCCTCGGCCTCTGAGCTATTCCAGAAGTAGTGAGGAGGCTTTTTTGGAGGCCTAGGCTT
TTGCAAAAAGCTAACTTGTTTATTGCAGCTTATAATGGTTACAAATAAAGCAATAGCATCACAAATTTCA
CAAATAAAGCATTTTTTTCACTGCATTCTAGTTGTGGTTTGTCCAAACTCATCAATGTATCTTATCATGT
CTGGATCCGCTGCATTAATGAATCGGCCAACGCGCGGGGAGAGGCGGTTTGCGTATTGGGCGCTCTTCCG
CTTCCTCGCTCACTGACTCGCTGCGCTCGGTCGTTCGGCTGCGGCGAGCGGTATCAGCTCACTCAAAGGC
GGTAATACGGTTATCCACAGAATCAGGGGATAACGCAGGAAAGAACATGTGAGCAAAAGGCCAGCAAAAG
GCCAGGAACCGTAAAAAGGCCGCGTTGCTGGCGTTTTTCCATAGGCTCCGCCCCCCTGACGAGCATCACA
AAAATCGACGCTCAAGTCAGAGGTGGCGAAACCCGACAGGACTATAAAGATACCAGGCGTTTCCCCCTGG
AAGCTCCCTCGTGCGCTCTCCTGTTCCGACCCTGCCGCTTACCGGATACCTGTCCGCCTTTCTCCCTTCG
GGAAGCGTGGCGCTTTCTCATAGCTCACGCTGTAGGTATCTCAGTTCGGTGTAGGTCGTTCGCTCCAAGC
TGGGCTGTGTGCACGAACCCCCCGTTCAGCCCGACCGCTGCGCCTTATCCGGTAACTATCGTCTTGAGTC
CAACCCGGTAAGACACGACTTATCGCCACTGGCAGCAGCCACTGGTAACAGGATTAGCAGAGCGAGGTAT
GTAGGCGGTGCTACAGAGTTCTTGAAGTGGTGGCCTAACTACGGCTACACTAGAAGAACAGTATTTGGTA
TCTGCGCTCTGCTGAAGCCAGTTACCTTCGGAAAAAGAGTTGGTAGCTCTTGATCCGGCAAACAAACCAC
CGCTGGTAGCGGTGGTTTTTTTGTTTGCAAGCAGCAGATTACGCGCAGAAAAAAAGGATCTCAAGAAGAT
CCTTTGATCTTTTCTACGGGGTCTGACGCTCAGTGGAACGAAAACTCACGTTAAGGGATTTTGGTCATGA
GATTATCAAAAAGGATCTTCACCTAGATCCTTTTAAATTAAAAATGAAGTTTTAAATCAATCTAAAGTAT
ATATGAGTAAACTTGGTCTGACAGTTACCAATGCTTAATCAGTGAGGCACCTATCTCAGCGATCTGTCTA
TTTCGTTCATCCATAGTTGCCTGACTCCCCGTCGTGTAGATAACTACGATACGGGAGGGCTTACCATCTG
GCCCCAGTGCTGCAATGATACCGCGAGACCCACGCTCACCGGCTCCAGATTTATCAGCAATAAACCAGCC
AGCCGGAAGGGCCGAGCGCAGAAGTGGTCCTGCAACTTTATCCGCCTCCATCCAGTCTATTAATTGTTGC
CGGGAAGCTAGAGTAAGTAGTTCGCCAGTTAATAGTTTGCGCAACGTTGTTGCCATTGCTACAGGCATCG
TGGTGTCACGCTCGTCGTTTGGTATGGCTTCATTCAGCTCCGGTTCCCAACGATCAAGGCGAGTTACATG
ATCCCCCATGTTGTGCAAAAAAGCGGTTAGCTCCTTCGGTCCTCCGATCGTTGTCAGAAGTAAGTTGGCC
GCAGTGTTATCACTCATGGTTATGGCAGCACTGCATAATTCTCTTACTGTCATGCCATCCGTAAGATGCT
TTTCTGTGACTGGTGAGTACTCAACCAAGTCATTCTGAGAATAGTGTATGCGGCGACCGAGTTGCTCTTG
CCCGGCGTCAATACGGGATAATACCGCGCCACATAGCAGAACTTTAAAAGTGCTCATCATTGGAAAACGT
TCTTCGGGGCGAAAACTCTCAAGGATCTTACCGCTGTTGAGATCCAGTTCGATGTAACCCACTCGTGCAC
CCAACTGATCTTCAGCATCTTTTACTTTCACCAGCGTTTCTGGGTGAGCAAAAACAGGAAGGCAAAATGC
CGCAAAAAAGGGAATAAGGGCGACACGGAAATGTTGAATACTCATACTCTTCCTTTTTCAATATTATTGA
AGCATTTATCAGGGTTATTGTCTCATGAGCGGATACATATTTGAATGTATTTAGAAAAATAAACAAATAG
GGGTTCCGCGCACATTTCCCCGAAAAGTGCCACCTGGGTCGACATTGATTATTGACTAGTTATTAATAGT
AATCAATTACGGGGTCATTAGTTCATAGCCCATATATGGAGTTCCGCGTTACATAACTTACGGTAAATGG
CCCGCCTGGCTGACCGCCCAACGACCCCCGCCCATTGACGTCAATAATGACGTATGTTCCCATAGTAACG
CCAATAGGGACTTTCCATTGACGTCAATGGGTGGAGTATTTACGGTAAACTGCCCACTTGGCAGTACATC
AAGTGTATCATATGCCAAGTACGCCCCCTATTGACGTCAATGACGGTAAATGGCCCGCCTGGCATTATGC
CCAGTACATGACCTTATGGGACTTTCCTACTTGGCAGTACATCTACGTATTAGTCATCGCTATTACCATG
GTCGAGGTGAGCCCCACGTTCTGCTTCACTCTCCCCATCTCCCCCCCCTCCCCACCCCCAATTTTGTATT
TATTTATTTTTTAATTATTTTGTGCAGCGATGGGGGCGGGGGGGGGGG
